>Addgene plasmid #68691 | pMpGWB426 | depositor full sequence | sequence record 130278 | pMpGWB426 sequence 11713 bps
TTTCACGCCCTTTTAAATATCCGATTATTCTAATAAACGCTCTTTTCTCTTAGGTTTACCCGCCAATATA
TCCTGTCAAACACTGATAGTTTAAACTGAAGGCGGGAAACGACAATCTGATCCAAGCTCAAGCTGCTCTA
GCATTCGCCATTCAGGCTGCGCAACTGTTGGGAAGGGCGATCGGTGCGGGCCTCTTCGCTATTACGCCAG
CTGGCGAAAGGGGGATGTGCTGCAAGGCGATTAAGTTGGGTAACGCCAGGGTTTTCCCAGTCACGACGTT
GTAAAACGACGGCCAGTGCCAAGCTTGGGTCTAGAGTTATCAACAAGTTTGTACAAAAAAGCTGAACGAG
AAACGTAAAATGATATAAATATCAATATATTAAATTAGATTTTGCATAAAAAACAGACTACATAATACTG
TAAAACACAACATATCCAGTCACTATGGCGGCCCCTCGAGGGGCCGCATTAGGCACCCCAGGCTTTACAC
TTTATGCTTCCGGCTCGTATAATGTGTGGATTTTGAGTTAGGATCCGTCGAGATTTTCAGGAGCTAAGGA
AGCTAAAATGGAGAAAAAAATCACTGGATATACCACCGTTGATATATCCCAATGGCATCGTAAAGAACAT
TTTGAGGCATTTCAGTCAGTTGCTCAATGTACCTATAACCAGACCGTTCAGCTGGATATTACGGCCTTTT
TAAAGACCGTAAAGAAAAATAAGCACAAGTTTTATCCGGCCTTTATTCACATTCTTGCCCGCCTGATGAA
TGCTCATCCGGAATTCCGTATGGCAATGAAAGACGGTGAGCTGGTGATATGGGATAGTGTTCACCCTTGT
TACACCGTTTTCCATGAGCAAACTGAAACGTTTTCATCGCTCTGGAGTGAATACCACGACGATTTCCGGC
AGTTTCTACACATATATTCGCAAGATGTGGCGTGTTACGGTGAAAACCTGGCCTATTTCCCTAAAGGGTT
TATTGAGAATATGTTTTTCGTCTCAGCCAATCCCTGGGTGAGTTTCACCAGTTTTGATTTAAACGTGGCC
AATATGGACAACTTCTTCGCCCCCGTTTTCACCATGGGCAAATATTATACGCAAGGCGACAAGGTGCTGA
TGCCGCTGGCGATTCAGGTTCATCATGCCGTTTGTGATGGCTTCCATGTCGGCAGAATGCTTAATGAATT
ACAACAGTACTGCGATGAGTGGCAGGGCGGGGCGTAAAGATCTGGATCCGGCTTACTAAAAGCCAGATAA
CAGTATGCGTATTTGCGCGCTGATTTTTGCGGTATAAGAATATATACTGATATGTATACCCGAAGTATGT
CAAAAAGAGGTATGCTATGAAGCAGCGTATTACAGTGACAGTTGACAGCGACAGCTATCAGTTGCTCAAG
GCATATATGATGTCAATATCTCCGGTCTGGTAAGCACAACCATGCAGAATGAAGCCCGTCGTCTGCGTGC
CGAACGCTGGAAAGCGGAAAATCAGGAAGGGATGGCTGAGGTCGCCCGGTTTATTGAAATGAACGGCTCT
TTTGCTGACGAGAACAGGGGCTGGTGAAATGCAGTTTAAGGTTTACACCTATAAAAGAGAGAGCCGTTAT
CGTCTGTTTGTGGATGTACAGAGTGATATTATTGACACGCCCGGGCGACGGATGGTGATCCCCCTGGCCA
GTGCACGTCTGCTGTCAGATAAAGTCTCCCGTGAACTTTACCCGGTGGTGCATATCGGGGATGAAAGCTG
GCGCATGATGACCACCGATATGGCCAGTGTGCCGGTCTCCGTTATCGGGGAAGAAGTGGCTGATCTCAGC
CACCGCGAAAATGACATCAAAAACGCCATTAACCTGATGTTCTGGGGAATATAAATGTCAGGCTCCCTTA
TACACAGCCAGTCTGCAGGTCGACCATAGTGACTGGATATGTTGTGTTTTACAGTATTATGTAGTCTGTT
TTTTATGCAAAATCTAATTTAATATATTGATATTTATATCATTTTACGTTTCTCGTTCAGCTTTCTTGTA
CAAAGTGGTTGATAACAGCGCTGGAGGCTCCGGTGGGAGCATGAGCGAGCTGATTAAGGAGAACATGCAC
ATGAAGCTGTACATGGAGGGCACCGTGAACAACCACCACTTCAAGTGCACATCCGAGGGCGAAGGCAAGC
CCTACGAGGGCACCCAGACCATGAGAATCAAGGTGGTCGAGGGCGGCCCTCTCCCCTTCGCCTTCGACAT
CCTGGCTACCAGCTTCATGTACGGCAGCAGAACCTTCATCAACCACACCCAGGGCATCCCCGACTTCTTT
AAGCAGTCCTTCCCTGAGGGCTTCACATGGGAGAGAGTCACCACATACGAAGACGGGGGCGTGCTGACCG
CTACCCAGGACACCAGCCTCCAGGACGGCTGCCTCATCTACAACGTCAAGATCAGAGGGGTGAACTTCCC
ATCCAACGGCCCTGTGATGCAGAAGAAAACACTCGGCTGGGAGGCCAACACCGAGATGCTGTACCCCGCT
GACGGCGGCCTGGAAGGCAGAAGCGACATGGCCCTGAAGCTCGTGGGCGGGGGCCACCTGATCTGCAACT
TCAAGACCACATACAGATCCAAGAAACCCGCTAAGAACCTCAAGATGCCCGGCGTCTACTATGTGGACCA
CAGACTGGAAAGAATCAAGGAGGCCGACAAAGAGACCTACGTCGAGCAGCACGAGGTGGCTGTGGCCAGA
TACTGCGACCTCCCTAGCAAACTGGGGCACAAGTGAGCTTAGAGCTCGAATTTCCCCGATCGTTCAAACA
TTTGGCAATAAAGTTTCTTAAGATTGAATCCTGTTGCCGGTCTTGCGATGATTATCATATAATTTCTGTT
GAATTACGTTAAGCATGTAATAATTAACATGTAATGCATGACGTTATTTATGAGATGGGTTTTTATGATT
AGAGTCCCGCAATTATACATTTAATACGCGATAGAAAACAAAATATAGCGCGCAAACTAGGATAAATTAT
CGCGCGCGGTGTCATCTATGTTACTAGATCGGGAATTGGTTCCGGAACCAATTCGTAATCATGGTCATAG
CTGTTTCCTGTGTGAAATTGTTATCCGCTCACAATTCCACACAACATACGAGCCGGAAGCATAAAGTGTA
AAGCCTGGGGTGCCTAATGAGTGAGCTAACTCACATTAGGCTGAATTAGGCGCGCCTATTTCTGAATTCA
ACACATTGCGGACGTTTTTAATGTACTGAATTAACGCCGAATTAATTCGGGGGATCTGGATTTTAGTACT
GGATTTTGGTTTTAGGAATTAGAAATTTTATTGATAGAAGTATTTTACAAATACAAATACATACTAAGGG
TTTCTTATATGCTCAACACATGAGCGAAACCCTATAGGAACCCTAATTCCCTTATCTGGGAACTACTCAC
ACATTATTATGGAGAAACTCGAGCTTGTCGATCGACTCTAGCTAGAGGATCGATCCGAACCCCAGAGTCC
CGCTCAGAAGAACTCGTCAAGAAGGCGATAGAAGGCGATGCGCTGCGAATCGGGAGCGGCGATACCGTAA
AGCACGAGGAAGCGGTCAGCCCATTCGCCGCCAAGCTCTTCAGCAATATCACGGGTAGCCAACGCTATGT
CCTGATAGCGGTCCGCCACACCCAGCCGGCCACAGTCGATGAATCCAGAAAAGCGGCCATTTTCCACCAT
GATATTCGGCAAGCAGGCATCGCCATGTGTCACGACGAGATCCTCGCCGTCGGGCATGCGCGCCTTGAGC
CTGGCGAACAGTTCGGCTGGCGCGAGCCCCTGATGCTCTTCGTCCAGATCATCCTGATCGACAAGACCGG
CTTCCATCCGAGTACGTGCTCGCTCGATGCGATGTTTCGCTTGGTGGTCGAATGGGCAGGTAGCCGGATC
AAGCGTATGCAGCCGCCGCATTGCATCAGCCATGATGGATACTTTCTCGGCAGGAGCAAGGTGAGATGAC
AGGAGATCCTGCCCCGGCACTTCGCCCAATAGCAGCCAGTCCCTTCCCGCTTCAGTGACAACGTCGAGCA
CAGCTGCGCAAGGAACGCCCGTCGTGGCCAGCCACGATAGCCGCGCTGCCTCGTCCTGGAGTTCATTCAG
GGCACCGGACAGGTCGGTCTTGACAAAAAGAACCGGGCGCCCCTGCGCTGACAGCCGGAACACGGCGGCA
TCAGAGCAGCCGATTGTCTGTTGTGCCCAGTCATAGCCGAATAGCCTCTCCACCCAAGCGGCCGGAGAAC
CTGCGTGCAATCCATCTTGTTCAATCCCCATGGTCGATCGACAGATCTGCGAAAGCTCGAGAGAGATAGA
TTTGTAGAGAGAGACTGGTGATTTCAGCGTGTCCTCTCCAAATGAAATGAACTTCCTTATATAGAGGAAG
GGTCTTGCGAAGGATAGTGGGATTGTGCGTCATCCCTTACGTCAGTGGAGATATCACATCAATCCACTTG
CTTTGAAGACGTGGTTGGAACGTCTTCTTTTTCCACGATGCTCCTCGTGGGTGGGGGTCCATCTTTGGGA
CCACTGTCGGCAGAGGCATCTTGAACGATAGCCTTTCCTTTATCGCAATGATGGCATTTGTAGGTGCCAC
CTTCCTTTTCTACTGTCCTTTTGATGAAGTGACAGATAGCTGGGCAATGGAATCCGAGGAGGTTTCCCGA
TATTACCCTTTGTTGAAAAGTCTCAATAGCCCTTTGGTCTTCTGAGACTGTATCTTTGATATTCTTGGAG
TAGACGAGAGTGTCGTGCTCCACCATGTTCACATCAATCCACTTGCTTTGAAGACGTGGTTGGAACGTCT
TCTTTTTCCACGATGCTCCTCGTGGGTGGGGGTCCATCTTTGGGACCACTGTCGGCAGAGGCATCTTGAA
CGATAGCCTTTCCTTTATCGCAATGATGGCATTTGTAGGTGCCACCTTCCTTTTCTACTGTCCTTTTGAT
GAAGTGACAGATAGCTGGGCAATGGAATCCGAGGAGGTTTCCCGATATTACCCTTTGTTGAAAAGTCTCA
ATAGCCCTTTGGTCTTCTGAGACTGTATCTTTGATATTCTTGGAGTAGACGAGAGTGTCGTGCTCCACCA
TGTTGGCAAGCTGCTCTAGCCAATACGCAAACCGAATTCAGAAATAAATTCAGCCTAATTCGGCGTTAAT
TCAGTACATTAAAAACGTCCGCAATGTGTTATTAAGTTGTCTAAGCGTCAATTTGTTTACACCACAATAT
ATCCTGCCACCAGCCAGCCAACAGCTCCCCGACCGGCAGCTCGGCACAAAATCACCACTCGATACAGGCA
GCCCATCAGTCCGGGACGGCGTCAGCGGGAGAGCCGTTGTAAGGCGGCAGACTTTGCTCATGTTACCGAT
GCTATTCGGAAGAACGGCAACTAAGCTGCCGGGTTTGAAACACGGATGATCTCGCGGAGGGTAGCATGTT
GATTGTAACGATGACAGAGCGTTGCTGCCTGTGATCAATTCGGGCACGAACCCAGTGGACATAAGCCTGT
TCGGTTCGTAAGCTGTAATGCAAGTAGCGTATGCGCTCACGCAACTGGTCCAGAACCTTGACCGAACGCA
GCGGTGGTAACGGCGCAGTGGCGGTTTTCATGGCTTGTTATGACTGTTTTTTTGGGGTACAGTCTATGCC
TCGGGCATCCAAGCAGCAAGCGCGTTACGCCGTGGGTCGATGTTTGATGTTATGGAGCAGCAACGATGTT
ACGCAGCAGGGCAGTCGCCCTAAAACAAAGTTAAACATCATGGGGGAAGCGGTGATCGCCGAAGTATCGA
CTCAACTATCAGAGGTAGTTGGCGTCATCGAGCGCCATCTCGAACCGACGTTGCTGGCCGTACATTTGTA
CGGCTCCGCAGTGGATGGCGGCCTGAAGCCACACAGTGATATTGATTTGCTGGTTACGGTGACCGTAAGG
CTTGATGAAACAACGCGGCGAGCTTTGATCAACGACCTTTTGGAAACTTCGGCTTCCCCTGGAGAGAGCG
AGATTCTCCGCGCTGTAGAAGTCACCATTGTTGTGCACGACGACATCATTCCGTGGCGTTATCCAGCTAA
GCGCGAACTGCAATTTGGAGAATGGCAGCGCAATGACATTCTTGCAGGTATCTTCGAGCCAGCCACGATC
GACATTGATCTGGCTATCTTGCTGACAAAAGCAAGAGAACATAGCGTTGCCTTGGTAGGTCCAGCGGCGG
AGGAACTCTTTGATCCGGTTCCTGAACAGGATCTATTTGAGGCGCTAAATGAAACCTTAACGCTATGGAA
CTCGCCGCCCGACTGGGCTGGCGATGAGCGAAATGTAGTGCTTACGTTGTCCCGCATTTGGTACAGCGCA
GTAACCGGCAAAATCGCGCCGAAGGATGTCGCTGCCGACTGGGCAATGGAGCGCCTGCCGGCCCAGTATC
AGCCCGTCATACTTGAAGCTAGACAGGCTTATCTTGGACAAGAAGAAGATCGCTTGGCCTCGCGCGCAGA
TCAGTTGGAAGAATTTGTCCACTACGTGAAAGGCGAGATCACCAAGGTAGTCGGCAAATAATGTCTAGCT
AGAAATTCGTTCAAGCCGACGCCGCTTCGCGGCGCGGCTTAACTCAAGCGTTAGATGCACTAAGCACATA
ATTGCTCACAGCCAAACTATCAGGTCAAGTCTGCTTTTATTATTTTTAAGCGTGCATAATAAGCCCTACA
CAAATTGGGAGATATATCATGCATGACCAAAATCCCTTAACGTGAGTTTTCGTTCCACTGAGCGTCAGAC
CCCGTAGAAAAGATCAAAGGATCTTCTTGAGATCCTTTTTTTCTGCGCGTAATCTGCTGCTTGCAAACAA
AAAAACCACCGCTACCAGCGGTGGTTTGTTTGCCGGATCAAGAGCTACCAACTCTTTTTCCGAAGGTAAC
TGGCTTCAGCAGAGCGCAGATACCAAATACTGTCCTTCTAGTGTAGCCGTAGTTAGGCCACCACTTCAAG
AACTCTGTAGCACCGCCTACATACCTCGCTCTGCTAATCCTGTTACCAGTGGCTGCTGCCAGTGGCGATA
AGTCGTGTCTTACCGGGTTGGACTCAAGACGATAGTTACCGGATAAGGCGCAGCGGTCGGGCTGAACGGG
GGGTTCGTGCACACAGCCCAGCTTGGAGCGAACGACCTACACCGAACTGAGATACCTACAGCGTGAGCTA
TGAGAAAGCGCCACGCTTCCCGAAGGGAGAAAGGCGGACAGGTATCCGGTAAGCGGCAGGGTCGGAACAG
GAGAGCGCACGAGGGAGCTTCCAGGGGGAAACGCCTGGTATCTTTATAGTCCTGTCGGGTTTCGCCACCT
CTGACTTGAGCGTCGATTTTTGTGATGCTCGTCAGGGGGGCGGAGCCTATGGAAAAACGCCAGCAACGCG
GCCTTTTTACGGTTCCTGGCCTTTTGCTGGCCTTTTGCTCACATGTTCTTTCCTGCGTTATCCCCTGATT
CTGTGGATAACCGTATTACCGCCTTTGAGTGAGCTGATACCGCTCGCCGCAGCCGAACGACCGAGCGCAG
CGAGTCAGTGAGCGAGGAAGCGGAAGAGCGCCTGATGCGGTATTTTCTCCTTACGCATCTGTGCGGTATT
TCACACCGCATATGGTGCACTCTCAGTACAATCTGCTCTGATGCCGCATAGTTAAGCCAGTATACACTCC
GCTATCGCTACGTGACTGGGTCATGGCTGCGCCCCGACACCCGCCAACACCCGCTGACGCGCCCTGACGG
GCTTGTCTGCTCCCGGCATCCGCTTACAGACAAGCTGTGACCGTCTCCGGGAGCTGCATGTGTCAGAGGT
TTTCACCGTCATCACCGAAACGCGCGAGGCAGGGTGCCTTGATGTGGGCGCCGGCGGTCGAGTGGCGACG
GCGCGGCTTGTCCGCGCCCTGGTAGATTGCCTGGCCGTAGGCCAGCCATTTTTGAGCGGCCAGCGGCCGC
GATAGGCCGACGCGAAGCGGCGGGGCGTAGGGAGCGCAGCGACCGAAGGGTAGGCGCTTTTTGCAGCTCT
TCGGCTGTGCGCTGGCCAGACAGTTATGCACAGGCCAGGCGGGTTTTAAGAGTTTTAATAAGTTTTAAAG
AGTTTTAGGCGGAAAAATCGCCTTTTTTCTCTTTTATATCAGTCACTTACATGTGTGACCGGTTCCCAAT
GTACGGCTTTGGGTTCCCAATGTACGGGTTCCGGTTCCCAATGTACGGCTTTGGGTTCCCAATGTACGTG
CTATCCACAGGAAAGAGACCTTTTCGACCTTTTTCCCCTGCTAGGGCAATTTGCCCTAGCATCTGCTCCG
TACATTAGGAACCGGCGGATGCTTCGCCCTCGATCAGGTTGCGGTAGCGCATGACTAGGATCGGGCCAGC
CTGCCCCGCCTCCTCCTTCAAATCGTACTCCGGCAGGTCATTTGACCCGATCAGCTTGCGCACGGTGAAA
CAGAACTTCTTGAACTCTCCGGCGCTGCCACTGCGTTCGTAGATCGTCTTGAACAACCATCTGGCTTCTG
CCTTGCCTGCGGCGCGGCGTGCCAGGCGGTAGAGAAAACGGCCGATGCCGGGATCGATCAAAAAGTAATC
GGGGTGAACCGTCAGCACGTCCGGGTTCTTGCCTTCTGTGATCTCGCGGTACATCCAATCAGCTAGCTCG
ATCTCGATGTACTCCGGCCGCCCGGTTTCGCTCTTTACGATCTTGTAGCGGCTAATCAAGGCTTCACCCT
CGGATACCGTCACCAGGCGGCCGTTCTTGGCCTTCTTCGTACGCTGCATGGCAACGTGCGTGGTGTTTAA
CCGAATGCAGGTTTCTACCAGGTCGTCTTTCTGCTTTCCGCCATCGGCTCGCCGGCAGAACTTGAGTACG
TCCGCAACGTGTGGACGGAACACGCGGCCGGGCTTGTCTCCCTTCCCTTCCCGGTATCGGTTCATGGATT
CGGTTAGATGGGAAACCGCCATCAGTACCAGGTCGTAATCCCACACACTGGCCATGCCGGCCGGCCCTGC
GGAAACCTCTACGTGCCCGTCTGGAAGCTCGTAGCGGATCACCTCGCCAGCTCGTCGGTCACGCTTCGAC
AGACGGAAAACGGCCACGTCCATGATGCTGCGACTATCGCGGGTGCCCACGTCATAGAGCATCGGAACGA
AAAAATCTGGTTGCTCGTCGCCCTTGGGCGGCTTCCTAATCGACGGCGCACCGGCTGCCGGCGGTTGCCG
GGATTCTTTGCGGATTCGATCAGCGGCCGCTTGCCACGATTCACCGGGGCGTGCTTCTGCCTCGATGCGT
TGCCGCTGGGCGGCCTGCGCGGCCTTCAACTTCTCCACCAGGTCATCACCCAGCGCCGCGCCGATTTGTA
CCGGGCCGGATGGTTTGCGACCGCTCACGCCGATTCCTCGGGCTTGGGGGTTCCAGTGCCATTGCAGGGC
CGGCAGACAACCCAGCCGCTTACGCCTGGCCAACCGCCCGTTCCTCCACACATGGGGCATTCCACGGCGT
CGGTGCCTGGTTGTTCTTGATTTTCCATGCCGCCTCCTTTAGCCGCTAAAATTCATCTACTCATTTATTC
ATTTGCTCATTTACTCTGGTAGCTGCGCGATGTATTCAGATAGCAGCTCGGTAATGGTCTTGCCTTGGCG
TACCGCGTACATCTTCAGCTTGGTGTGATCCTCCGCCGGCAACTGAAAGTTGACCCGCTTCATGGCTGGC
GTGTCTGCCAGGCTGGCCAACGTTGCAGCCTTGCTGCTGCGTGCGCTCGGACGGCCGGCACTTAGCGTGT
TTGTGCTTTTGCTCATTTTCTCTTTACCTCATTAACTCAAATGAGTTTTGATTTAATTTCAGCGGCCAGC
GCCTGGACCTCGCGGGCAGCGTCGCCCTCGGGTTCTGATTCAAGAACGGTTGTGCCGGCGGCGGCAGTGC
CTGGGTAGCTCACGCGCTGCGTGATACGGGACTCAAGAATGGGCAGCTCGTACCCGGCCAGCGCCTCGGC
AACCTCACCGCCGATGCGCGTGCCTTTGATCGCCCGCGACACGACAAAGGCCGCTTGTAGCCTTCCATCC
GTGACCTCAATGCGCTGCTTAACCAGCTCCACCAGGTCGGCGGTGGCCCATATGTCGTAAGGGCTTGGCT
GCACCGGAATCAGCACGAAGTCGGCTGCCTTGATCGCGGACACAGCCAAGTCCGCCGCCTGGGGCGCTCC
GTCGATCACTACGAAGTCGCGCCGGCCGATGGCCTTCACGTCGCGGTCAATCGTCGGGCGGTCGATGCCG
ACAACGGTTAGCGGTTGATCTTCCCGCACGGCCGCCCAATCGCGGGCACTGCCCTGGGGATCGGAATCGA
CTAACAGAACATCGGCCCCGGCGAGTTGCAGGGCGCGGGCTAGATGGGTTGCGATGGTCGTCTTGCCTGA
CCCGCCTTTCTGGTTAAGTACAGCGATAACCTTCATGCGTTCCCCTTGCGTATTTGTTTATTTACTCATC
GCATCATATACGCAGCGACCGCATGACGCAAGCTGTTTTACTCAAATACACATCACCTTTTTAGACGGCG
GCGCTCGGTTTCTTCAGCGGCCAAGCTGGCCGGCCAGGCCGCCAGCTTGGCATCAGACAAACCGGCCAGG
ATTTCATGCAGCCGCACGGTTGAGACGTGCGCGGGCGGCTCGAACACGTACCCGGCCGCGATCATCTCCG
CCTCGATCTCTTCGGTAATGAAAAACGGTTCGTCCTGGCCGTCCTGGTGCGGTTTCATGCTTGTTCCTCT
TGGCGTTCATTCTCGGCGGCCGCCAGGGCGTCGGCCTCGGTCAATGCGTCCTCACGGAAGGCACCGCGCC
GCCTGGCCTCGGTGGGCGTCACTTCCTCGCTGCGCTCAAGTGCGCGGTACAGGGTCGAGCGATGCACGCC
AAGCAGTGCAGCCGCCTCTTTCACGGTGCGGCCTTCCTGGTCGATCAGCTCGCGGGCGTGCGCGATCTGT
GCCGGGGTGAGGGTAGGGCGGGGGCCAAACTTCACGCCTCGGGCCTTGGCGGCCTCGCGCCCGCTCCGGG
TGCGGTCGATGATTAGGGAACGCTCGAACTCGGCAATGCCGGCGAACACGGTCAACACCATGCGGCCGGC
CGGCGTGGTGGTGTCGGCCCACGGCTCTGCCAGGCTACGCAGGCCCGCGCCGGCCTCCTGGATGCGCTCG
GCAATGTCCAGTAGGTCGCGGGTGCTGCGGGCCAGGCGGTCTAGCCTGGTCACTGTCACAACGTCGCCAG
GGCGTAGGTGGTCAAGCATCCTGGCCAGCTCCGGGCGGTCGCGCCTGGTGCCGGTGATCTTCTCGGAAAA
CAGCTTGGTGCAGCCGGCCGCGTGCAGTTCGGCCCGTTGGTTGGTCAAGTCCTGGTCGTCGGTGCTGACG
CGGGCATAGCCCAGCAGGCCAGCGGCGGCGCTCTTGTTCATGGCGTAATGTCTCCGGTTCTAGTCGCAAG
TATTCTACTTTATGCGACTAAAACACGCGACAAGAAAACGCCAGGAAAAGGGCAGGGCGGCAGCCTGTCG
CGTAACTTAGGACTTGTGCGACATGTCGTTTTCAGAAGACGGCTGCACTGAACGTCAGAAGCCGACTGCA
CTATAGCAGCGGAGGGGTTGGATCAAAGTACTTTGATCCCGAGGGGAACCCTGTGGTTGGCATGCACATA
CAAATGGACGAACGGATAAACCT
Features (pLannotate 1.2.2; 28 found; start..end, strand, type, name):
     54..78      -  misc_feature   RB T-DNA repeat: right border repeat from nopaline C58 T-DNA
    144..298     -  CDS            lacZα (fragment): LacZα fragment of β-galactosidase; lacZ fragment
    323..447     +  protein_bind   attR1: mutant version of attR; recombination site for the Gateway® LR reaction LR Clonase™
    484..514     +  promoter       lac UV5 promoter: E. coli lac promoter with an "up" mutation
    538..567     +  promoter       cat promoter (fragment): promoter of the E. coli cat gene encoding chloramphenicol acetyltransferase
    568..1227    +  CDS            CmR: chloramphenicol acetyltransferase; cat; confers resistance to chloramphenicol
   1406..1564    +  CDS            ccdA (fragment): CCDA_ECO57 - Also known as H, letA. Experimental evidence at protein level: Swiss-Prot protein existence level 1. Antitoxin component of a type II toxin-antitoxin (TA) system which inhibits the post-segregational killing (PSK) of plasmid-free cells, also referred to as a plasmid addiction system. Binds to and blocks the activity of CcdB; will also remove bound CcdB protein from the CcdB-GyrA complex by forming a CcdA-CcdB complex, a process termed rejuvenation. Functions as a transcriptional corepressor for the ccdAB operon, repression also requires CcdB (By similarity). From Escherichia coli
   1569..1871    +  CDS            ccdB: CCDB_ECOLI - Also known as G, letB, letD. Experimental evidence at protein level: Swiss-Prot protein existence level 1. Toxic component of a type II toxin-antitoxin (TA) system, functioning in plasmid maintainence. Responsible for the post- segregational killing (PSK) of plasmid-free cells, also referred to as a plasmid addiction system. Half-life of over 2 hours. Cell killing by CcdB is accompanied by filamentation, defects in chromosome and plasmid segregation, defects in cell division, formation of anucleate cells, decreased DNA synthesis and plasmid loss. Interferes with the activity of DN
   1915..2039    -  protein_bind   attR2: mutant version of attR; recombination site for the Gateway® LR reaction LR Clonase™
   2071..2763    +  CDS            TagRFP: TagRFP is a basic (constitutively fluorescent) red fluorescent protein published in 2007, derived from Entacmaea quadricolor. It has very low acid sensitivity.
   2788..3040    +  terminator     NOS terminator: nopaline synthase terminator and poly(A) signal
   3096..3118    -  protein_bind   lac operator (fragment): The lac repressor binds to the lac operator to inhibit transcription in E. coli. This inhibition can be relieved by adding lactose or isopropyl-β-D-thiogalactopyranoside (IPTG). lac repressor encoded by lacI
   3122..3152    -  promoter       lac promoter: promoter for the E. coli lac operon
   3167..3188    -  protein_bind   CAP binding site: CAP binding activates transcription in the presence of cAMP. E. coli catabolite activator protein
   3273..3447    -  polyA_signal   CaMV poly(A) signal: cauliflower mosaic virus polyadenylation signal
   3504..4296    -  CDS            NeoR/KanR (fragment): aminoglycoside phosphotransferase from Tn5; aph(3')-II (or nptII); confers resistance to neomycin, kanamycin, and G418 (Geneticin®)
   4364..5040    -  promoter       CaMV 35S promoter (enhanced): cauliflower mosaic virus 35S promoter with a duplicated enhancer region
   5235..5259    -  misc_feature   LB T-DNA repeat: left border repeat from nopaline C58 T-DNA
   5518..5541    +  promoter       Pc promoter (fragment): intI1 (promoter lies within the coding sequence); class 1 integron promoter
   5717..5773    +  CDS            GmR (fragment): gentamycin acetyltransferase; aacC1; confers resistance to gentamycin
   5784..6571    +  CDS            SmR (fragment): aminoglycoside adenylyltransferase (Murphy, 1985); aadA; confers resistance to spectinomycin and streptomycin
   6817..7405    +  rep_origin     ori: high-copy-number ColE1/pMB1/pBR322/pUC origin of replication
   7591..7731    -  misc_feature   bom: basis of mobility region from pBR322
   7833..7872    -  CDS            rop (fragment): Rop protein, which maintains plasmids at low copy number; rop
   8075..8269    -  rep_origin     pVS1 oriV: origin of replication for the Pseudomonas plasmid pVS1 (Heeb et al., 2000)
   8335..9408    -  CDS            pVS1 RepA: replication protein from the Pseudomonas plasmid pVS1 (Heeb et al., 2000)
   9837..10466   -  CDS            pVS1 StaA: stability protein from the Pseudomonas plasmid pVS1 (Heeb et al., 2000)
  11026..11427   -  CDS            Y4CG_SINFN (fragment): Protein inferred from homology: Swiss-Prot protein existence level 3. From Sinorhizobium fredii (strain NBRC 101917 / NGR234).
