[The description below was written by a language model from this plasmid's Addgene catalogue record and pLannotate feature annotations shown in this document.]
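Description:
pMpGWB426 is an empty Gateway destination binary vector built on the pMpGWB400 backbone for Agrobacterium-mediated transformation of the liverwort Marchantia polymorpha and other plants. The backbone outside the T-DNA carries a ColE1/pBR322-type origin with the bom mobilisation region for replication in E. coli. It also carries the pVS1 oriV, RepA and StaA functions that allow stable maintenance in Agrobacterium, together with an aadA gene conferring spectinomycin/streptomycin resistance. Because the unrecombined Gateway cassette contains the toxic ccdB gene and a chloramphenicol acetyltransferase gene, the empty vector is propagated in the ccdB-tolerant strain DB3.1 under chloramphenicol and spectinomycin selection.

Between the nopaline-type right and left T-DNA border repeats lie two units. The first is the attR1–CmR–ccdB–attR2 cassette, followed directly by the TagRFP coding sequence and a NOS terminator. No promoter is placed upstream of the cassette. An LR reaction with an entry clone replaces the CmR/ccdB segment with the sequence of interest, which becomes fused at its C terminus to the red fluorescent protein TagRFP. Any plant expression must therefore be driven by regulatory sequence supplied in the entry clone, such as a genomic fragment containing a native promoter and coding region. The second unit, in the opposite orientation, is the plant selection marker. It consists of an nptII (NeoR/KanR) gene under an enhanced CaMV 35S promoter with the CaMV polyadenylation signal, allowing selection of transformants with G418. Remnants of lacZα and lac promoter sequences flank the cloning region. The vector belongs to a series offering different plant selection markers, and it suits protein localisation or expression-pattern studies using TagRFP fusions.
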