Addgene plasmid #68691: pMpGWB426
Purpose: (Empty Backbone) Gateway binary vector designed for transgenic research with Marchantia polymorpha as well as other plants
Depositing lab: Takayuki Kohchi. Depositing organization: Kyoto University, Graduate School of Biostudies. Publication: Development of Gateway Binary Vector Series with Four Different Selection Markers for the Liverwort Marchantia polymorpha. Ishizaki K, Nishihama R, Ueda M, Inoue K, Ishida S, Nishimura Y, Shikanai T, Kohchi T. PLoS One. 2015 Sep 25;10(9):e0138876. doi: 10.1371/journal.pone.0138876. eCollection 2015. PONE-D-15-25288 PubMed 26406247.
Backbone
  Vector backbone: pMpGWB400
  Backbone manufacturer: Kohchi Lab., Kyoto University
  Backbone size (bp): 9287
  Modifications to backbone: Coding sequence for TagRFP is cloned downstream of the Gateway cassette.
  Vector type: Plant Expression
  Promoter: No Promoter
  Selectable markers: Neomycin (select with G418)
  Tag / fusion protein: TagRFP (C terminal on insert)
Growth in bacteria
  Bacterial resistance: Chloramphenicol and Spectinomycin, 25 & 50 μg/mL
  Growth temperature: 37°C
  Growth strain: DB3.1
  Copy number: High Copy
Gene/Insert
  Cloning method: Gateway Cloning
Resource information
  A portion of this plasmid was derived from a plasmid made by: The Gateway cassette was provided by Tsuyoshi Nakagawa at Shimane University, Japan.
Terms and licenses: Academic/Nonprofit Terms; Industry Terms: Not Available to Industry
How to cite: pMpGWB426 was a gift from Takayuki Kohchi (Addgene plasmid # 68691 ; http://n2t.net/addgene:68691 ; RRID:Addgene_68691)
