>Addgene plasmid #68691 | pMpGWB426 | addgene partial sequence | sequence record 128938 | CAT-R 5'-GCAACTGACTGAAATGCCTC-3'
GGATCCTAACTCAAAATCCACACATTATACGAGCCGGAAGCATAAAGTGTAAAGCCTGGGGTGCCTAATG
CGGCCCCTCGAGGGGCCGCCATAGTGACTGGATATGTTGTGTTTTACAGTATTATGTAGTCTGTTTTTTA
TGCAAAATCTAATTTAATATATTGATATTTATATCATTTTACGTTTCTCGTTCAGCTTTTTTGTACAAAC
TTGTTGATAACTCTAGACCCAAGCTTGGCACTGGCCGTCGTTTTACAACGTCGTGACTGGGAAAACCCTG
GCGTTACCCAACTTAATCGCCTTGCAGCACATCCCCCTTTCGCCAG
