>Addgene plasmid #68691 | pMpGWB426 | addgene partial sequence | sequence record 130277 | mTagBFP-R 5'-gtgccctccatgtacagctt-3'
CCACCGGAGCCTCCAGCGCTGTTATCAACCACTTTGTACAAGAAAGCTGAACGAGAAACGTAAAATGATA
TAAATATCAATATATTAAATTAGATTTTGCATAAAAAACAGACTACATAATACTGTAAAACACAACATAT
CCAGTCACTATGGTCGACCTGCAGACTGGCTGTGTATAAGGGAGCCTGACATTTATATTCCCCAGAACAT
CAGGTTAATGGCGTTTTTGATGTCATTTTCGCGGTGGCTGAGATCAGCCACTTCTTCCCCGATAACGGAG
ACCGGCACACTGGCCATATCGGTGGTCATCATGCGCCAGCTTTCATCCCCGATATGCACCACCGGGTAAA
GTTCACGGGAGACTTTATCTGACAGCAGACGTGCACTGGCCAGGGGGATCACCATCCGTCGCCCGGGCGT
GTCAATAATATCACTCTGTACATCCACAAACAGACGATAACGGCTCTCTCTTTTATAGGTGTAAACCTTA
AACTGCATTTCACCAGCCCCTGTTCTCGTCAGCAAAAGAGCCGTTCATTTCAATAAACCGGGCGACCTCA
GCCATCCCTTCCTGATTTTCCGCTTTCCAGCGTTCGGCAC
